>Addgene plasmid #218893 | pPB-W-ccdB-Z | addgene full sequence | sequence record 435058 | Addgene NGS Result
CTAAATTGTAAGCGTTAATATTTTGTTAAAATTCGCGTTAAATTTTTGTTAAATCAGCTCATTTTTTAAC
CAATAGGCCGAAATCGGCAAAATCCCTTATAAATCAAAAGAATAGACCGAGATAGGGT
[37 nt withheld, positions 129-165]
AAAGAACGTGGACTCCAACGTCAAAGG
[49 nt withheld, positions 193-241]
T
[91 nt withheld, positions 243-333]
G
[124 nt withheld, positions 335-458]
CCCATTCGCCATTCAGGCTGCGCAACTGTTGGGAAGGGCGATCGGTGCGGGCCTCTTCGCTATTACGCCA
GCTGGCGAAAGGGGGATGTGCTGCAAGGCGATTAAGTTGGGTAACGCCAGGGTTTTCCCAGTCACGACGT
TGTAAAACGACGGCCAGTGAGCGCGCGTAATACGACTCACTATAGGGCGAATTGGAGCTCGTTTAAACGG
CGCGCCTCTGCACGACAGGTCTGCCAGCTTACATTTACCCAAACTGTCCATTACTGGAACCTATGATCTG
AAGAGCGTCCTGGGTCAACTGGGCATCACTAAGGTCTTCAGCAATGGGGCTGACCTCTCCGGGGTCACAG
AGGAGGCACCCCTGAAGCTCTCCAAGGTGAGATCACCCTGACGACCTTGTTGCACCCTGGTATCTGTAGG
GAAGAATGTGTGGGGGCTGCAGCTCTGTCCTGAGGCTGAGGAAGGGGCCGAGGGAAACAAATGAAGACCC
AGGCTGAGCTCCTGAAGATGCCCGTGATTCACTGACACGGGACGTGGTCAAACAGCAAAGCCAGGCAGGG
GACTGCTGTGCAGCTGGCACTTTCGGGGCCTCCCTTGAGGTTGTGTCACTGACCCTGAATTTCAACTTTG
CCCAAGACCTTCTAGACATTGGGCCTTGATTTATCCATACTGACACAGAAAGGTTTGGGCTAAGTTGTTT
CAAAGGAATTTCTGACTCCTTCGATCTGTGAGATTTGGTGTCTGAATTAATGAATGATTTCAGCTAAAGA
TGACACTTATTTTGGAAAACTAAAGGCGACCAATGAACAACTGCAGTTCCATGAATGGCTGCATTATCTT
GGGGTCTGGGCACTGTGAAGGTCACTGCCAGGGTCCGTGTCCTCAAGGAGCTTCAAGCCGTGTACTAGAA
AGGAGAGAGCCCTGGAGGCAGACGTGGAGTGACGATGCTCTTCCCTGTTCTGAGTTGTGGGTGCACCTGA
GCAGGGGGAGAGGCGCTTGTCAGGAAGATGGACAGAGGGGAGCCAGCCCCATCAGCCAAAGCCTTGAGGA
GGAGCAAGGCCTATGTGACAGGGAGGGAGAGGATGTGCAGGGCCAGGGCCGTCCAGGGGGAGTGAGCGCT
TCCTGGGAGGTGTCCACGTGAGCCTTGCTCGAGGCCTGGGATCAGCCTTACAACGTGTCTCTGCTTCTCT
CCCCTCCAGGCCGTGCATAAGGCTGTGTTAACCCTAGAAAGATAGTCTGCGTAAAATTGACGCATGCATT
CTTGAAATATTGCTCTCTCTTTCTAAATAGCGCGAATCCGTCGCTGTGCATTTAGGACATCTCAGTCGCC
GCTTGGAGCTCCCGTGAGGCGTGCTTGTCAATGCGGTAAGTGTCACTGATTTTGAACTATAACGACCGCG
TGAGTCAAAATGACGCATGATTATCTTTTACGTGACTTTTAAGATTTAACTCATACGATAATTATATTGT
TATTTCATGTTCTACTTACGTGATAACTTATTATATATATATTTTCTTGTTATAGATATCAACTAGAATG
CTAGCTGCCTGAGACGGTCGACTTATATTCCCCAGAACATCAGGTTAATGGCGTTTTTGATGTCATTTTC
GCGGTGGCTGAGATCAGCCACTTCTTCCCCGATAACGGAGACTGGCACACTGGCCATATCGGTGGTCATC
ATGCGCCAGCTTTCATCCCCGATATGCACCACCGGGTAAAGTTCACGGGAGACTTTATCTGACAGCAGAC
GTGCACTGGCCAGGGGGATCACCATCCGTCGCCCGGGCGTGTCAATAATATCACTCTGTACATCCACAAA
CAGACGATAACGGCTCTCTCTTTTATAGGTGTAAACCTTAAACTGCATTTCACCAGTCCCTGTTCTCGTC
AGCAAAAGAGCCGTTCATTTCAATAAACCGGGCGACCTCAGCCATCCCTTCCTGATTTTCCGCTTTCCAG
CGTTCGGCACGCAGACGACGGGCTTCATTCTGCATGGTTGTGCTTACCAGACCGGAGATATTGACATCAT
ATATGCCTTGAGCAACTGATAGCTGTCGCTGTCAACTGTCACTGTAATACGCTGCTTCATAGCACACCTC
TTTTTGACATACTTCGGGTATACATATCAGTATATATTCTTATACCGCAAAAATCAGCGCGCAAATACGC
ATACTGTTATCTGGCTTTTAGTAAGCCGGATCCACGCGTTTACGCCCCGCCCTGCCACTCATCGCAGTAC
TGTTGTAATTCATTAAGCATTCTGCCGACATGGAAGCCATCACAGACGGCATGATGAACCTGAATCGCCA
GCGGCATCAGCACCTTGTCGCCTTGCGTATAATATTTGCCCATGGTGAAAACGGGGGCGAAGAAGTTGTC
CATATTGGCCACGTTTAAATCAAAACTGGTGAAACTCACCCAGGGATTGGCTGACACGAAAAACATATTC
TCAATAAACCCTTTAGGGAAATAGGCCAGGTTTTCACCGTAACACGCCACATCTTGCGAATATATGTGTA
GAAACTGCCGGAAATCGTCGTGGTATTCACTCCAGAGCGATGAAAACGTTTCAGTTTGCTCATGGAAAAC
GGTGTAACAAGGGTGAACACTATCCCATATCACCAGCTCACCGTCTTTCATTGCCATACGGAATTCCGGA
TGAGCATTCATCAGGCGGGCAAGAATGTGAATAAAGGCCGGATAAAACTTGTGCTTATTTTTCTTTACGG
TCTTTAAAAAGGCCGTAATATCCAGCTGAACGGTCTGGTTATAGGTACATTGAGCAACTGACTGAAATGC
CTCAAAATGTTCTTTACGATGCCATTGGGATATATCAACGGTGGTATATCCAGTGATTTTTTTCTCCATT
TTAGCTTCCTTAGCTCCTGAAAATCTCGCCGGATCCTAACTCAAAATCCACACATTATACGAGCCGGAAG
CATAAAGTGTAAAGCCTGGGGTGCCTAATGCGGCCGCCGTCTCACAGATGTACAAAGTGGTACTAGTTAA
AAGTTTTGTTACTTTATAGAAGAAATTTTGAGTTTTTGTTTTTTTTTAATAAATAAATAAACATAAATAA
ATTGTTTGTTGAATTTATTATTAGTATGTAAGTGTAAATATAATAAAACTTAATATCTATTCAAATTAAT
AAATAAACCTCGATATACAGACCGATAAAACACATGCGTCAATTTTACGCATGATTATCTTTAACGTACG
TCACAATATGATTATCTTTCTAGGGTTAACCATCGACGAGAAAGGGACTGAAGCTGCTGGGGCCATGTTT
TTAGAGGCCATACCCATGTCTATCCCCCCCGAGGTCAAGTTCAACAAACCCTTTGTCTTCTTAATGATTG
AACAAAATACCAAGTCTCCCCTCTTCATGGGAAAAGTGGTGAATCCCACCCAAAAATAACTGCCTCTCGC
TCCTCAACCCCTCCCCTCCATCCCTGGCCCCCTCCCTGGATGACATTAAAGAAGGGTTGAGCTGGTCCCT
GCCTGCATGTGACTGTAAATCCCTCCCATGTTTTCTCTGAGTCTCCCTTTGCCTGCTGAGGCTGTATGTG
GGCTCCAGGTAACAGTGCTGTCTTCGGGCCCCCTGAACTGTGTTCATGGAGCATCTGGCTGGGTAGGCAC
ATGCTGGGCTTGAATCCAGGGGGGACTGAATCCTCAGCTTACGGACCTGGGCCCATCTGTTTCTGGAGGG
CTCCAGTCTTCCTTGTCCTGTCTTTGAGTCCCCAAGAAGGAATCACAGGGGAGGAACCAGATACCAGCCA
TGACCCCAGGCTCCACCAAGCATCTTCATGTCCCCCTGCTCATCCCCCACTCCCCCCCACCCAGAGTTGC
TCATCCTGCCAGGGCTGGCTGTGCCCACCCCAAGGCTGCCCTCCTGGGGACCCCAGAACTGCCTGATCGT
GCCGTGGCCCAGTTTTGTGGCATCTGCAGCAACACAAGAGAGAGGACAATGTCCTCCTCTTGACCCGCTG
TCACCTAACCAGACTCGGGCCCTGCACCTCTCAGGCACTTCTGGAAAATGACTGAGGCAGATTCTTCCTG
AAGCCCATTCTCCATGGGGCAACAAGGACACCTATTCTGTCCTTGTCCTTCCATCGCTGCCCCAGAAAGC
CTCACATATCTCCGTTTAGAATCAGGTCCCTTCTCCCCAGATGAAGAGGAGGGTCTCTGCTTTGTTTTCT
CTATCTCCTCCTCAGACTTGACCAGGCCCAGCAGGCCCCAGAAGACCATTAATTAAGGCCGGGCCGCTCT
AGAACTAGTGGATCCCCCGGGCTGCAGGAATTCGATATCAAGCTTATCGATACCGTCGACCTCGAGGGGG
GGCCCGGTACCCAGCTTTTGTTCCCTTTAGTGAGGGTTAATTGCGCGCTTGGCGTAATCATGGTCATAGC
TGTTTCCTGTGTGAAATTGTTATCCGCTCACAATTCCACACAACATACGAGCCGGGAGCATAAAGTGTAA
AGCCTGGGGTGCCTAATGAGTGAGCTAACTCACATTAATTGCGTTGCGCTCACTGCCCGCTTTCCAGTCG
GGAAACCTGTCGTGCCAGCTGCATTAATGAATCGGCCAACGCGCGGGGAGAGGCGGTTTGCGTATTGGGC
GCTCTTCCGCTTCCTCGCTCACTGACTCGCTGCGCTCGGTCGTTCGGCTGCGGCGAGCGGTATCAGCTCA
CTCAAAGGCGGTAATACGGTTATCCACAGAATCAGGGGATAACGCAGGAAAGAACATGTGAGCAAAAGGC
CAGCAAAAGGCCAGGAACCGTAAAAAGGCCGCGTTGCTGGCGTTTTTCCATAGGCTCCGCCCCCCTGACG
AGCATCACAAAAATCGACGCTCAAGTCAGAGGTGGCGAAACCCGACAGGACTATAAAGATACCAGGCGTT
TCCCCCTGGAAGCTCCCTCGTGCGCTCTCCTGTTCCGACCCTGCCGCTTACCGGATACCTGTCCGCCTTT
CTCCCTTCGGGAAGCGTGGCGCTTTCTCATAGCTCACGCTGTAGGTATCTCAGTTCGGTGTAGGTCGTTC
GCTCCAAGCTGGGCTGTGTGCACGAACCCCCCGTTCAGCCCGACCGCTGCGCCTTATCCGGTAACTATCG
TCTTGAGTCCAACCCGGTAAGACACGACTTATCGCCACTGGCAGCAGCCACTGGTAACAGGATTAGCAGA
GCGAGGTATGTAGGCGGTGCTACAGAGTTCTTGAAGTGGTGGCCTAACTACGGCTACACTAGAAGAACAG
TATTTGGTATCTGCGCTCTGCTGAAGCCAGTTACCTTCGGAAAAAGAGTTGGTAGCTCTTGATCCGGCAA
ACAAACCACCGCTGGTAGCGGTGGTTTTTTTGTTTGCAAGCAGCAGATTACGCGCAGAAAAAAAGGATCT
CAAGAAGATCCTTTGATCTTTTCTACGGGGTCTGACGCTCAGTGGAACGAAAACTCACGTTAAGGGATTT
TGGTCATGAGATTATCAAAAAGGATCTTCACCTAGATCCTTTTAAATTAAAAATGAAGTTTTAAATCAAT
CTAAAGTATATATGAGTAAACTTGGTCTGACAGTTACCAATGCTTAATCAGTGAGGCACCTATCTCAGCG
ATCTGTCTATTTCGTTCATCCATAGTTGCCTGACTCCCCGTCGTGTAGATAACTACGATACGGGAGGGCT
TACCATCTGGCCCCAGTGCTGCAATGATACCGCGAGACCCACGCTCACCGGCTCCAGATTTATCAGCAAT
AAACCAGCCAGCCGGAAGGGCCGAGCGCAGAAGTGGTCCTGCAACTTTATCCGCCTCCATCCAGTCTATT
AATTGTTGCCGGGAAGCTAGAGTAAGTAGTTCGCCAGTTAATAGTTTGCGCAACGTTGTTGCCATTGCTA
CAGGCATCGTGGTGTCACGCTCGTCGTTTGGTATGGCTTCATTCAGCTCCGGTTCCCAACGATCAAGGCG
AGTTACATGATCCCCCATGTTGTGCAAAAAAGCGGTTAGCTCCTTCGGTCCTCCGATCGTTGTCAGAAGT
AAGTTGGCCGCAGTGTTATCACTCATGGTTATGGCAGCACTGCATAATTCTCTTACTGTCATGCCATCCG
TAAGATGCTTTTCTGTGACTGGTGAGTACTCAACCAAGTCATTCTGAGAATAGTGTATGCGGCGACCGAG
TTGCTCTTGCCCGGCGTCAATACGGGATAATACCGCGCCACATAGCAGAACTTTAAAAGTGCTCATCATT
GGAAAACGTTCTTCGGGGCGAAAACTCTCAAGGATCTTACCGCTGTTGAGATCCAGTTCGATGTAACCCA
CTCGTGCACCCAACTGATCTTCAGCATCTTTTACTTTCACCAGCGTTTCTGGGTGAGCAAAAACAGGAAG
GCAAAATGCCGCAAAAAAGGGAATAAGGGCGACACGGAAATGTTGAATACTCATACTCTTCCTTTTTCAA
TATTATTGAAGCATTTATCAGGGTTATTGTCTCATGAGCGGATACATATTTGAATGTATTTAGAAAAATA
AACAAATAGGGGTTCCGCGCACATTTCCCCGAAAAGTGCCAC
Features (pLannotate 1.2.2; 19 found; start..end, strand, type, name):
     30..458     -  rep_origin     f1 ori (sequence partly withheld): f1 bacteriophage origin of replication; arrow indicates direction of (+) strand synthesis
    463..618     -  CDS            lacZα (fragment): LacZα fragment of β-galactosidase; lacZ fragment
    626..644     +  promoter       T7 promoter: promoter for bacteriophage T7 RNA polymerase
    685..834     +  CDS            SERPINA1 (fragment): A1AT_HUMAN - Also known as AAT, PI. Experimental evidence at protein level: Swiss-Prot protein existence level 1. [Short peptide from AAT]: reversible chymotrypsin inhibitor. It also inhibits elastase, but not trypsin. Its major physiological function is the protection of the lower respiratory tract against proteolytic destruction by human leukocyte elastase (HLE). From Homo sapiens (Human).
   2024..2326    -  CDS            ccdB: CCDB_ECOLI - Also known as G, letB, letD. Experimental evidence at protein level: Swiss-Prot protein existence level 1. Toxic component of a type II toxin-antitoxin (TA) system, functioning in plasmid maintainence. Responsible for the post- segregational killing (PSK) of plasmid-free cells, also referred to as a plasmid addiction system. Half-life of over 2 hours. Cell killing by CcdB is accompanied by filamentation, defects in chromosome and plasmid segregation, defects in cell division, formation of anucleate cells, decreased DNA synthesis and plasmid loss. Interferes with the activity of DN
   2331..2489    -  CDS            ccdA (fragment): CCDA_ECO57 - Also known as H, letA. Experimental evidence at protein level: Swiss-Prot protein existence level 1. Antitoxin component of a type II toxin-antitoxin (TA) system which inhibits the post-segregational killing (PSK) of plasmid-free cells, also referred to as a plasmid addiction system. Binds to and blocks the activity of CcdB; will also remove bound CcdB protein from the CcdB-GyrA complex by forming a CcdA-CcdB complex, a process termed rejuvenation. Functions as a transcriptional corepressor for the ccdAB operon, repression also requires CcdB (By similarity). From Escherichia coli
   2671..3327    -  CDS            cat: CAT_ECOLX - Experimental evidence at protein level: Swiss-Prot protein existence level 1. This enzyme is an effector of chloramphenicol resistance in bacteria. From Escherichia coli. This protein is used as a marker in many commonly used cloning vectors, such as pACYC184.
   3328..3356    -  promoter       cat promoter (fragment): promoter of the E. coli cat gene encoding chloramphenicol acetyltransferase
   3381..3411    -  promoter       lac UV5 promoter: E. coli lac promoter with an "up" mutation
   3752..3844    +  CDS            A1AT1_HORSE (fragment): Experimental evidence at protein level: Swiss-Prot protein existence level 1. From Equus caballus (Horse).
   4720..4809    +  misc_feature   MCS (fragment): pBluescript multiple cloning site
   4822..4840    -  promoter       T3 promoter: promoter for bacteriophage T3 RNA polymerase
   4885..4901    -  protein_bind   lac operator: The lac repressor binds to the lac operator to inhibit transcription in E. coli. This inhibition can be relieved by adding lactose or isopropyl-β-D-thiogalactopyranoside (IPTG). lac repressor encoded by lacI
   4909..4939    -  promoter       lac promoter: promoter for the E. coli lac operon
   4954..4975    -  protein_bind   CAP binding site: CAP binding activates transcription in the presence of cAMP. E. coli catabolite activator protein
   4988..5080    -  CDS            lacI (fragment): lac repressor; lacI; The lac repressor binds to the lac operator to inhibit transcription in E. coli. This inhibition can be relieved by adding lactose or isopropyl-β-D-thiogalactopyranoside (IPTG).
   5263..5851    -  rep_origin     ori: high-copy-number ColE1/pMB1/pBR322/pUC origin of replication
   6022..6882    -  CDS            AmpR: β-lactamase; bla; confers resistance to ampicillin, carbenicillin, and related antibiotics
   6883..6987    -  promoter       AmpR promoter: bla
