[The description below was written by a language model from this plasmid's Addgene catalogue record and pLannotate feature annotations shown in this document.]
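Description:
pPB-W-ccdB-Z is an empty Golden Gate destination vector built on the pMCS-AAT-PB:PGKpuroΔtk backbone, a pBluescript-style plasmid. It carries a high-copy ColE1/pUC origin, an f1 origin, and an ampicillin resistance gene with its own promoter. Remnants of the cloning region are also annotated: a lacZα fragment, the lac promoter and operator, flanking T7 and T3 promoters, and part of the pBluescript multiple cloning site. No gene insert is recorded.

In place of an insert the plasmid holds a counter-selection stuffer consisting of the ccdB toxin gene, a partial ccdA sequence, and a chloramphenicol acetyltransferase gene, with lac UV5 and partial cat promoter elements annotated just upstream of the cat gene. CcdB poisons DNA gyrase and kills ordinary E. coli strains, so the uncut vector must be maintained in a ccdB-tolerant strain, under combined chloramphenicol and ampicillin selection. During Golden Gate assembly the stuffer is presumably replaced by the incoming parts. Transformation into a standard ccdB-sensitive strain then eliminates background from unmodified vector. The "W" and "Z" in the name probably denote the overhangs bordering the stuffer, but the record does not define them or name the type IIS enzyme.

Short fragments matching alpha-1-antitrypsin (SERPINA1) lie on either side of the cassette, consistent with the AAT sequences implied by the backbone name. The name also suggests piggyBac transposon elements and a PGK-puroΔtk selection cassette, but the feature table annotates neither, and several stretches of the 7,010 nt sequence carry no annotation. Their presence therefore cannot be confirmed from the record. The associated publication concerns proximity labeling proteomics using a self-cleaving peptide, so the vector probably served as a recipient for assembling such expression constructs.
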