Addgene plasmid #218893: pPB-W-ccdB-Z
Purpose: (Empty Backbone) golden gate cloning
Depositing lab: Sven Eyckerman. Depositing organization: Vlaams Instituut voor Biotechnologie (VIB, vzw). Publication: Leveraging a self-cleaving peptide for tailored control in proximity labeling proteomics. Delhaye L, Moschonas GD, Fijalkowska D, Verhee A, De Sutter D, Van de Steene T, De Meyer M, Grzesik H, Van Moortel L, De Bosscher K, Jacobs T, Eyckerman S. Cell Rep Methods. 2024 Jul 15;4(7):100818. doi: 10.1016/j.crmeth.2024.100818. Epub 2024 Jul 9. PubMed 38986614.
Backbone
  Vector backbone: pMCS-AAT-PB:PGKpuro∆tk
  Backbone manufacturer: Wellcome Trust Sanger
  Vector type: Synthetic Biology
Growth in bacteria
  Bacterial resistance: Chloramphenicol and Ampicillin, 25 & 100 μg/mL
  Growth temperature: 37°C
  Growth strain: ccdB Survival
  Copy number: High Copy
Gene/Insert
  Gene/Insert name: None
Terms and licenses: Academic/Nonprofit Terms; Industry Terms: Not Available to Industry
Depositor comments: Please visit https://doi.org/10.1101/2023.11.03.565112 for bioRxiv preprint.
How to cite: pPB-W-ccdB-Z was a gift from Sven Eyckerman (Addgene plasmid # 218893 ; http://n2t.net/addgene:218893 ; RRID:Addgene_218893)
